Addgene plasmid #86891: pET15b-R208A-PvuRts1I
Purpose: express R208A variant PvuRts1I in ER2566 strain
Depositing lab: Matthias Bochtler. Depositing organization: International Institute of Molecular and Cell Biology (IIMCB). Publication: Crystal structure of the 5hmC specific endonuclease PvuRts1I. Kazrani AA, Kowalska M, Czapinska H, Bochtler M. Nucleic Acids Res. 2014 May;42(9):5929-36. doi: 10.1093/nar/gku186. Epub 2014 Mar 14. PubMed 24634440.
Backbone
  Vector backbone: pET15b
  Vector type: Bacterial Expression
Growth in bacteria
  Bacterial resistance: Ampicillin, 100 μg/mL
  Growth temperature: 37°C
  Growth strain: DH5alpha
  Copy number: High Copy
Gene/Insert
  Gene/Insert name: PvuRts1I
  Mutation: R208A
  Entrez Gene: pvuRts1I (a.k.a. ST585_p002, Rts1_063)
  Promoter: T7
  Tag / fusion protein: His (N terminal on insert)
  Cloning method: Restriction Enzyme; 5′ cloning site EcoRI (unknown if destroyed); 3′ cloning site XhoI (unknown if destroyed)
  Sequencing primers: 5′ T7 forward; 3′ T7 reverse
Terms and licenses: Academic/Nonprofit Terms; Industry Terms: Not Available to Industry
How to cite: pET15b-R208A-PvuRts1I was a gift from Matthias Bochtler (Addgene plasmid # 86891 ; http://n2t.net/addgene:86891 ; RRID:Addgene_86891)
