[The description below was written by a language model from this plasmid's Addgene catalogue record and pLannotate feature annotations shown in this document.]
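Description:
pET15b-R208A-PvuRts1I is a bacterial expression plasmid built on the pET15b backbone for producing the R208A point variant of PvuRts1I, a restriction endonuclease specific for 5-hydroxymethylcytosine-containing DNA. The sequenced plasmid is about 6.6 kb. It replicates in E. coli from a ColE1/pMB1-type origin and also carries the pBR322-derived bom region and the rop gene. The catalogue lists it as high copy, although Rop normally moderates copy number. Selection is by ampicillin through the β-lactamase (AmpR) gene and its own promoter. The scattered tetracycline-resistance fragments and the tet promoter are non-functional remnants of the pBR322 ancestry typical of pET vectors.

The insert sits between a T7 promoter with an adjacent lac operator and the T7 terminator, and is translated from the strong T7 gene 10 ribosome binding site. The plasmid-borne lacI gene supplies repressor, so transcription stays low until it is induced with IPTG in a host that provides T7 RNA polymerase; the record names ER2566 as the expression strain. An N-terminal His tag is fused to the insert. The automated annotation picks this up only as a short hexahistidine match labelled as a fragment of a composite tag. The PvuRts1I coding region itself is not annotated and presumably occupies the unlabelled interval between the tag and the terminator. The short "SET1" hit just upstream of the terminator is most likely vector sequence rather than a real fusion partner. The gene was cloned using EcoRI and XhoI sites.

The tagged protein can be purified by metal affinity. The associated work is a crystal structure study of the enzyme, so this alanine substitution was probably made to test the role of Arg208, though the record does not state what that role is.
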