Features (pLannotate 1.2.2; 19 found; start..end, strand, type, name):
    696..1284    +  rep_origin     ori: high-copy-number ColE1/pMB1/pBR322/pUC origin of replication
   1470..1609    -  misc_feature   bom: basis of mobility region from pBR322
   1711..1902    -  CDS            rop: Rop protein, which maintains plasmids at low copy number; rop
   1919..2299    +  CDS            YPB1_ECOLX: Protein predicted: Swiss-Prot protein existence level 4. From Escherichia coli.
   2541..3165    -  CDS            TcR (fragment): tetracycline efflux protein; tet; confers resistance to tetracycline
   3180..3201    -  protein_bind   CAP binding site: CAP binding activates transcription in the presence of cAMP. E. coli catabolite activator protein
   3214..4296    -  CDS            lacI: lac repressor; lacI; The lac repressor binds to the lac operator to inhibit transcription in E. coli. This inhibition can be relieved by adding lactose or isopropyl-β-D-thiogalactopyranoside (IPTG).
   4297..4374    -  promoter       lacI promoter: lacI
   4382..4661    -  CDS            TcR (fragment): tetracycline efflux protein; tet; confers resistance to tetracycline
   4683..4701    +  promoter       T7 promoter: promoter for bacteriophage T7 RNA polymerase
   4702..4726    +  protein_bind   lac operator: The lac repressor binds to the lac operator to inhibit transcription in E. coli. This inhibition can be relieved by adding lactose or isopropyl-β-D-thiogalactopyranoside (IPTG). lac repressor encoded by lacI
   4741..4763    +  RBS            RBS: efficient ribosome binding site from bacteriophage T7 gene 10 (Olins and Rangwala, 1989)
   4775..4792    +  CDS            capTEV™ (fragment): composite tag for in vivo biotinylation, TEV protease cleavage, and 6xHis tagging
   5694..5743    +  CDS            SET1 (fragment): solubility-enhancement tag derived from T7 phage gene 10B
   5751..5798    +  terminator     T7 terminator: transcription terminator for bacteriophage T7 RNA polymerase
   5821..5925    -  CDS            TcR (fragment): tetracycline efflux protein; tet; confers resistance to tetracycline
   5973..6001    -  promoter       tet promoter: E. coli promoter for tetracycline efflux protein gene
   6118..6222    +  promoter       AmpR promoter: bla
   6223..525     +  CDS            AmpR (across the origin): β-lactamase; bla; confers resistance to ampicillin, carbenicillin, and related antibiotics
>Addgene plasmid #86891 | pET15b-R208A-PvuRts1I | addgene full sequence | sequence record 172518 | Addgene next-generation full plasmid sequencing result
GATGGCATGACAGTAAGAGAATTATGCAGTGCTGCCATAACCATGAGTGATAACACTGCGGCCAACTTAC
TTCTGACAACGATCGGAGGACCGAAGGAGCTAACCGCTTTTTTGCACAACATGGGGGATCATGTAACTCG
CCTTGATCGTTGGGAACCGGAGCTGAATGAAGCCATACCAAACGACGAGCGTGACACCACGATGCCTGCA
GCAATGGCAACAACGTTGCGCAAACTATTAACTGGCGAACTACTTACTCTAGCTTCCCGGCAACAATTAA
TAGACTGGATGGAGGCGGATAAAGTTGCAGGACCACTTCTGCGCTCGGCCCTTCCGGCTGGCTGGTTTAT
TGCTGATAAATCTGGAGCCGGTGAGCGTGGGTCTCGCGGTATCATTGCAGCACTGGGGCCAGATGGTAAG
CCCTCCCGTATCGTAGTTATCTACACGACGGGGAGTCAGGCAACTATGGATGAACGAAATAGACAGATCG
CTGAGATAGGTGCCTCACTGATTAAGCATTGGTAACTGTCAGACCAAGTTTACTCATATATACTTTAGAT
TGATTTAAAACTTCATTTTTAATTTAAAAGGATCTAGGTGAAGATCCTTTTTGATAATCTCATGACCAAA
ATCCCTTAACGTGAGTTTTCGTTCCACTGAGCGTCAGACCCCGTAGAAAAGATCAAAGGATCTTCTTGAG
ATCCTTTTTTTCTGCGCGTAATCTGCTGCTTGCAAACAAAAAAACCACCGCTACCAGCGGTGGTTTGTTT
GCCGGATCAAGAGCTACCAACTCTTTTTCCGAAGGTAACTGGCTTCAGCAGAGCGCAGATACCAAATACT
GTCCTTCTAGTGTAGCCGTAGTTAGGCCACCACTTCAAGAACTCTGTAGCACCGCCTACATACCTCGCTC
TGCTAATCCTGTTACCAGTGGCTGCTGCCAGTGGCGATAAGTCGTGTCTTACCGGGTTGGACTCAAGACG
ATAGTTACCGGATAAGGCGCAGCGGTCGGGCTGAACGGGGGGTTCGTGCACACAGCCCAGCTTGGAGCGA
ACGACCTACACCGAACTGAGATACCTACAGCGTGAGCTATGAGAAAGCGCCACGCTTCCCGAAGGGAGAA
AGGCGGACAGGTATCCGGTAAGCGGCAGGGTCGGAACAGGAGAGCGCACGAGGGAGCTTCCAGGGGGAAA
CGCCTGGTATCTTTATAGTCCTGTCGGGTTTCGCCACCTCTGACTTGAGCGTCGATTTTTGTGATGCTCG
TCAGGGGGGCGGAGCCTATGGAAAAACGCCAGCAACGCGGCCTTTTTACGGTTCCTGGCCTTTTGCTGGC
CTTTTGCTCACATGTTCTTTCCTGCGTTATCCCCTGATTCTGTGGATAACCGTATTACCGCCTTTGAGTG
AGCTGATACCGCTCGCCGCAGCCGAACGACCGAGCGCAGCGAGTCAGTGAGCGAGGAAGCGGAAGAGCGC
CTGATGCGGTATTTTCTCCTTACGCATCTGTGCGGTATTTCACACCGCAATGGTGCACTCTCAGTACAAT
CTGCTCTGATGCCGCATAGTTAAGCCAGTATACACTCCGCTATCGCTACGTGACTGGGTCATGGCTGCGC
CCCGACACCCGCCAACACCCGCTGACGCGCCCTGACGGGCTTGTCTGCTCCCGGCATCCGCTTACAGACA
AGCTGTGACCGTCTCCGGGAGCTGCATGTGTCAGAGGTTTTCACCGTCATCACCGAAACGCGCGAGGCAG
CTGCGGTAAAGCTCATCAGCGTGGTCGTGAAGCGATTCACAGATGTCTGCCTGTTCATCCGCGTCCAGCT
CGTTGAGTTTCTCCAGAAGCGTTAATGTCTGGCTTCTGATAAAGCGGGCCATGTTAAGGGCGGTTTTTTC
CTGTTTGGTCACTGATGCCTCCGTGTAAGGGGGATTTCTGTTCATGGGGGTAATGATACCGATGAAACGA
GAGAGGATGCTCACGATACGGGTTACTGATGATGAACATGCCCGGTTACTGGAACGTTGTGAGGGTAAAC
AACTGGCGGTATGGATGCGGCGGGACCAGAGAAAAATCACTCAGGGTCAATGCCAGCGCTTCGTTAATAC
AGATGTAGGTGTTCCACAGGGTAGCCAGCAGCATCCTGCGATGCAGATCCGGAACATAATGGTGCAGGGC
GCTGACTTCCGCGTTTCCAGACTTTACGAAACACGGAAACCGAAGACCATTCATGTTGTTGCTCAGGTCG
CAGACGTTTTGCAGCAGCAGTCGCTTCACGTTCGCTCGCGTATCGGTGATTCATTCTGCTAACCAGTAAG
GCAACCCCGCCAGCCTAGCCGGGTCCTCAACGACAGGAGCACGATCATGCGCACCCGTGGCCAGGACCCA
ACGCTGCCCGAGATGCGCCGCGTGCGGCTGCTGGAGATGGCGGACGCGATGGATATGTTCTGCCAAGGGT
TGGTTTGCGCATTCACAGTTCTCCGCAAGAATTGATTGGCTCCAATTCTTGGAGTGGTGAATCCGTTAGC
GAGGTGCCGCCGGCTTCCATTCAGGTCGAGGTGGCCCGGCTCCATGCACCGCGACGCAACGCGGGGAGGC
AGACAAGGTATAGGGCGGCGCCTACAATCCATGCCAACCCGTTCCATGTGCTCGCCGAGGCGGCATAAAT
CGCCGTGACGATCAGCGGTCCAATGATCGAAGTTAGGCTGGTAAGAGCCGCGAGCGATCCTTGAAGCTGT
CCCTGATGGTCGTCATCTACCTGCCTGGACAGCATGGCCTGCAACGCGGGCATCCCGATGCCGCCGGAAG
CGAGAAGAATCATAATGGGGAAGGCCATCCAGCCTCGCGTCGCGAACGCCAGCAAGACGTAGCCCAGCGC
GTCGGCCGCCATGCCGGCGATAATGGCCTGCTTCTCGCCGAAACGTTTGGTGGCGGGACCAGTGACGAAG
GCTTGAGCGAGGGCGTGCAAGATTCCGAATACCGCAAGCGACAGGCCGATCATCGTCGCGCTCCAGCGAA
AGCGGTCCTCGCCGAAAATGACCCAGAGCGCTGCCGGCACCTGTCCTACGAGTTGCATGATAAAGAAGAC
AGTCATAAGTGCGGCGACGATAGTCATGCCCCGCGCCCACCGGAAGGAGCTGACTGGGTTGAAGGCTCTC
AAGGGCATCGGTCGAGATCCCGGTGCCTAATGAGTGAGCTAACTTACATTAATTGCGTTGCGCTCACTGC
CCGCTTTCCAGTCGGGAAACCTGTCGTGCCAGCTGCATTAATGAATCGGCCAACGCGCGGGGAGAGGCGG
TTTGCGTATTGGGCGCCAGGGTGGTTTTTCTTTTCACCAGTGAGACGGGCAACAGCTGATTGCCCTTCAC
CGCCTGGCCCTGAGAGAGTTGCAGCAAGCGGTCCACGCTGGTTTGCCCCAGCAGGCGAAAATCCTGTTTG
ATGGTGGTTAACGGCGGGATATAACATGAGCTGTCTTCGGTATCGTCGTATCCCACTACCGAGATATCCG
CACCAACGCGCAGCCCGGACTCGGTAATGGCGCGCATTGCGCCCAGCGCCATCTGATCGTTGGCAACCAG
CATCGCAGTGGGAACGATGCCCTCATTCAGCATTTGCATGGTTTGTTGAAAACCGGACATGGCACTCCAG
TCGCCTTCCCGTTCCGCTATCGGCTGAATTTGATTGCGAGTGAGATATTTATGCCAGCCAGCCAGACGCA
GACGCGCCGAGACAGAACTTAATGGGCCCGCTAACAGCGCGATTTGCTGGTGACCCAATGCGACCAGATG
CTCCACGCCCAGTCGCGTACCGTCTTCATGGGAGAAAATAATACTGTTGATGGGTGTCTGGTCAGAGACA
TCAAGAAATAACGCCGGAACATTAGTGCAGGCAGCTTCCACAGCAATGGCATCCTGGTCATCCAGCGGAT
AGTTAATGATCAGCCCACTGACGCGTTGCGCGAGAAGATTGTGCACCGCCGCTTTACAGGCTTCGACGCC
GCTTCGTTCTACCATCGACACCACCACGCTGGCACCCAGTTGATCGGCGCGAGATTTAATCGCCGCGACA
ATTTGCGACGGCGCGTGCAGGGCCAGACTGGAGGTGGCAACGCCAATCAGCAACGACTGTTTGCCCGCCA
GTTGTTGTGCCACGCGGTTGGGAATGTAATTCAGCTCCGCCATCGCCGCTTCCACTTTTTCCCGCGTTTT
CGCAGAAACGTGGCTGGCCTGGTTCACCACGCGGGAAACGGTCTGATAAGAGACACCGGCATACTCTGCG
ACATCGTATAACGTTACTGGTTTCACATTCACCACCCTGAATTGACTCTCTTCCGGGCGCTATCATGCCA
TACCGCGAAAGGTTTTGCGCCATTCGATGGTGTCCGGGATCTCGACGCTCTCCCTTATGCGACTCCTGCA
TTAGGAAGCAGCCCAGTAGTAGGTTGAGGCCGTTGAGCACCGCCGCCGCAAGGAATGGTGCATGCAAGGA
GATGGCGCCCAACAGTCCCCCGGCCACGGGGCCTGCCACCATACCCACGCCGAAACAAGCGCTCATGAGC
CCGAAGTGGCGAGCCCGATCTTCCCCATCGGTGATGTCGGCGATATAGGCGCCAGCAACCGCACCTGTGG
CGCCGGTGATGCCGGCCACGATGCGTCCGGCGTAGAGGATCGAGATCTCGATCCCGCGAAATTAATACGA
CTCACTATAGGGGAATTGTGAGCGGATAACAATTCCCCTCTAGAAATAATTTTGTTTAACTTTAAGAAGG
AGATATACCATGGGGCATCATCATCATCATCACGAATTCATGTCCAAAACCGACTATATCCTGCGCGCTC
TGAGTAAAATCTCCCACAAACGCTGGGAACACTATATTATCAACCGTGTCGTCCATACACTGGATGACCC
TGATATCGAGTTCGTCTGTCAGCAGTGTATCCGTAAAGAAGGCCATCTGGGCAAAATCTATCTGGCGGAT
CTGCTGTTTCCTCAGCTGAACCTGTATCTGGAAATCGACGAGGCACACCATGATTCTAACGATGCTCGTA
AAGCCGATGCTGTTCGCCGTCTGGATATTGTTGAAGCCACCGGGTTTCAGGAAGAGCGTATTCCGGCGTC
TAACATTACCCTGTCCGAGGTGAATAAACTGGTGGATGAGTTTGTCCGCCTGGTGAAAGACAAAAAAGAG
GAGCTGGAGAACCAGGGACTGTTTTTTCGTTGGGACTATGACGAGCGTTATAGCGCTAAAAAACACATCA
ACACCGGTTATATGGCAGTTGGGCCGAATAGCGTATTCCGTTATCACCGTGACGCGCTGCAATGCTTTGG
TTATCGCCGTGAAGGCCATCATCAAAGTGGTGGTTGGGCTCTGCCGGCTGAAGTTGCTCAGTCAATCGGT
CTGACGGGTCGTGTTATGGTCTGGTTTCCTGCCCTGTATGAAGCTGGAGAGTGGAAAAATGCCCTGAGTG
CCGACGGTAACAAAATCACGGAACAGAGTCTGAATGCTACCCGTAACTATCAAGAAACGTGGGATTATCG
TATTGTCATGGCCCATTCTCGTGACGAGCTGAATCGTACCCTGTATCGCTTTCTGGGCGTGTTTGCCATC
GATGTGGATAAAAGCAGCGACGAAGTGAAAGTGTTTAGCCGTGTGTATTCCCGTGTGAACGTGTATCGTA
GCCAGAACTGACTCGAGGATCCGGCTGCTAACAAAGCCCGAAAGGAAGCTGAGTTGGCTGCTGCCACCGC
TGAGCAATAACTAGCATAACCCCTTGGGGCCTCTAAATGGGTCTTGAGGGGTTTTTTGCTGAAAGGAGGA
ACTATATCCGGATATCCCGCAAGAGGCCCGGCAGTACCGGCATAACCAAGCCTATGCCTACAGCATCCAG
GGTGACGGTGCCGAGGATGACGATGAGCGCATTGTTAGATTTCATACACGGTGCCTGACTGCGTTAGCAA
TTTAACTGTGATAAACTACCGCATTAAAGCTTATCGATGATAAGCTGTCAAACATGAGAATTAATTCTTG
AAGACGAAAGGGCCTCGTGATACGCCTATTTTTATAGGTTAATGTCATGATAATAATGGTTTCTTAGACG
TCAGGTGGCACTTTTCGGGGAAATGTGCGCGGAACCCCTATTTGTTTATTTTTCTAAATACATTCAAATA
TGTATCCGCTCATGAGACAATAACCCTGATAAATGCTTCAATAATATTGAAAAAGGAAGAGTATGAGTAT
TCAACATTTCCGTGTCGCCCTTATTCCCTTTTTTGCGGCATTTTGCCTTCCTGTTTTTGCTCACCCAGAA
ACGCTGGTGAAAGTAAAAGATGCTGAAGATCAGTTGGGTGCACGAGTGGGTTACATCGAACTGGATCTCA
ACAGCGGTAAGATCCTTGAGAGTTTTCGCCCCGAAGAACGTTTTCCAATGATGAGCACTTTTAAAGTTCT
GCTATGTGGCGCGGTATTATCCCGTGTTGACGCCGGGCAAGAGCAACTCGGTCGCCGCATACACTATTCT
CAGAATGACTTGGTTGAGTACTCACCAGTCACAGAAAAGCATCTTACG
